Addgene plasmid #143888: TFORF0624
Purpose: Lentiviral vector for overexpressing transcription factor ORFs with unique 24-bp barcodes. Barcodes facilitate identification of transcription factors in pooled screens.
Depositing lab: Feng Zhang. Depositing organization: Broad Institute. Publication: A transcription factor atlas of directed differentiation. Joung J, Ma S, Tay T, Geiger-Schuller KR, Kirchgatterer PC, Verdine VK, Guo B, Arias-Garcia MA, Allen WE, Singh A, Kuksenko O, Abudayyeh OO, Gootenberg JS, Fu Z, Macrae RK, Buenrostro JD, Regev A, Zhang F. Cell. 2023 Jan 5;186(1):209-229.e26. doi: 10.1016/j.cell.2022.11.026. PubMed 36608654.
Backbone
  Vector backbone: pLX_TRC317
  Backbone manufacturer: Broad Institute Genetic Perturbation Platform
  Backbone size w/o insert (bp): 8264
  Vector type: Mammalian Expression, Lentiviral
  Selectable markers: Puromycin
Growth in bacteria
  Bacterial resistance: Ampicillin, 100 μg/mL
  Growth temperature: 37°C
  Growth strain: NEB Stable
  Copy number: High Copy
Gene/Insert
  Gene/Insert name: NKRF
  Species: H. sapiens (human)
  Insert size (bp): 2219
  Entrez Gene: NKRF (a.k.a. ITBA4, NRF)
  Promoter: EF1a
  Cloning method: Unknown
  Sequencing primers: 5′ GGGTGGAGACTGAAGTTAGGCCAG; 3′ CACATAGCGTAAAAGGAGCAACATAG
Terms and licenses: Academic/Nonprofit Terms; Industry Terms: Not Available to Industry
Depositor comments: NM_001173487,ENST00000542113 . The transcription factor ORF portion of this plasmid was synthesized by Genewiz. Please test multiple small colonies in case of plasmid recombination. To make this collection available in a timely manner, a portion of this collection was not fully sequenced by Addgene. If an Addgene verified full plasmid sequence is not available, please contact us prior to placing an order to request the full sequence.
How to cite: TFORF0624 was a gift from Feng Zhang (Addgene plasmid # 143888 ; http://n2t.net/addgene:143888 ; RRID:Addgene_143888)
