[The description below was written by a language model from this plasmid's Addgene catalogue record and pLannotate feature annotations shown in this document.]
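Description:
TFORF0624 is a lentiviral mammalian expression plasmid built on the pLX_TRC317 backbone that carries the human NKRF (NF-κB repressing factor, also known as ITBA4 or NRF) open reading frame. It belongs to a barcoded transcription factor ORF collection. It is propagated in E. coli through a high-copy ColE1/pUC-type origin with ampicillin selection from the β-lactamase gene. An f1 origin and remnants of a lac/lacZα cloning region with T7 and T3 promoters are also present in the bacterial backbone. The depositor warns that recombination can occur, as is common with LTR-containing plasmids.

The viral portion has a third-generation, self-inactivating layout. An RSV promoter drives a truncated HIV-1 5' LTR, followed by the Ψ packaging signal with a partial gag sequence, the Rev response element for Rev-dependent nuclear export of the genomic RNA, a cPPT/CTS element, and a ΔU3 3' LTR with a downstream SV40 polyadenylation signal. Within the proviral region, SV40 early promoter sequences sit upstream of the puromycin N-acetyltransferase gene, which allows selection of transduced cells. Downstream of this cassette, the constitutive EF-1α promoter expresses the NKRF coding sequence, and a WPRE follows to enhance transcript stability and expression.

According to the record, each ORF in the collection is paired with a unique 24-bp barcode. The barcode is not annotated in the feature table, so its position is not stated. The barcodes allow individual transcription factors to be identified in pooled overexpression screens, such as those studying directed cell differentiation. NKRF itself is annotated as a repressor of certain NF-κB-responsive genes, including the interferon-β and iNOS promoters.
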