Features (pLannotate 1.2.2; 31 found; start..end, strand, type, name):
      5..231     +  promoter       RSV promoter: Rous sarcoma virus enhancer/promoter
    232..412     +  LTR            5' LTR (truncated): truncated 5' long terminal repeat (LTR) from HIV-1
    459..584     +  misc_feature   HIV-1 Ψ: packaging signal of human immunodeficiency virus type 1
    568..931     +  CDS            HIV-1 gag (fragment): gag protein from human immunodeficiency virus 1; gag
   1077..1310    +  misc_feature   RRE: The Rev response element (RRE) of HIV-1 allows for Rev-dependent mRNA export from the nucleus to the cytoplasm.
   1687..1713    +  CDS            Rev (fragment): human immunodeficiency virus 1 (HIV-1) Rev protein; rev; enhances nuclear export of unspliced and incompletely spliced viral mRNAs
   1720..1743    +  promoter       SV40 promoter (fragment): SV40 early promoter
   1744..1815    +  promoter       SV40 promoter (fragment): SV40 enhancer and early promoter
   1839..1974    +  rep_origin     SV40 ori: SV40 origin of replication
   2020..2616    +  CDS            PuroR (fragment): puromycin N-acetyltransferase; pac from Streptomyces; confers resistance to puromycin
   2665..2782    +  misc_feature   cPPT/CTS: central polypurine tract and central termination sequence of HIV-1
   2847..2913    +  CDS            small t antigen (fragment): SV40 (simian virus 40) small t antigen
   2920..4098    +  promoter       EF-1α promoter: strong constitutive promoter for human elongation factor EF-1α
   4160..6229    +  CDS            NKRF: NKRF_HUMAN - Also known as ITBA4, NRF. Experimental evidence at protein level: Swiss-Prot protein existence level 1. Interacts with a specific negative regulatory element (NRE) 5'-AATTCCTCTGA-3' to mediate transcriptional repression of certain NK- kappa-B responsive genes. Involved in the constitutive silencing of the interferon beta promoter, independently of the virus-induced signals, and in the inhibition of the basal and cytokine-induced iNOS promoter activity. Also involved in the regulation of IL-8 transcription. From Homo sapiens (Human).
   6245..6298    +  promoter       U6 promoter (fragment): RNA polymerase III promoter for human U6 snRNA
   6340..6928    +  misc_feature   WPRE: woodchuck hepatitis virus posttranscriptional regulatory element
   6979..6998    +  misc_feature   cPPT/CTS (fragment): central polypurine tract and central termination sequence of HIV-1
   7000..7233    +  LTR            3' LTR (ΔU3): self-inactivating 3' long terminal repeat (LTR) from HIV-1
   7311..7432    +  polyA_signal   SV40 poly(A) signal: SV40 polyadenylation signal
   7472..7607    +  rep_origin     SV40 ori: SV40 origin of replication
   7628..7646    -  promoter       T7 promoter: promoter for bacteriophage T7 RNA polymerase
   7654..7809    +  CDS            lacZα (fragment): LacZα fragment of β-galactosidase; lacZ fragment
   7814..8242    +  rep_origin     f1 ori (sequence partly withheld): f1 bacteriophage origin of replication; arrow indicates direction of (+) strand synthesis
   8295..8399    +  promoter       AmpR promoter: bla
   8400..9260    +  CDS            AmpR: β-lactamase; bla; confers resistance to ampicillin, carbenicillin, and related antibiotics
   9431..10019   +  rep_origin     ori: high-copy-number ColE1/pMB1/pBR322/pUC origin of replication
  10202..10294   +  CDS            lacI (fragment): lac repressor; lacI; The lac repressor binds to the lac operator to inhibit transcription in E. coli. This inhibition can be relieved by adding lactose or isopropyl-β-D-thiogalactopyranoside (IPTG).
  10307..10328   +  protein_bind   CAP binding site: CAP binding activates transcription in the presence of cAMP. E. coli catabolite activator protein
  10343..10373   +  promoter       lac promoter: promoter for the E. coli lac operon
  10381..10397   +  protein_bind   lac operator: The lac repressor binds to the lac operator to inhibit transcription in E. coli. This inhibition can be relieved by adding lactose or isopropyl-β-D-thiogalactopyranoside (IPTG). lac repressor encoded by lacI
  10442..10460   +  promoter       T3 promoter: promoter for bacteriophage T3 RNA polymerase
>Addgene plasmid #143888 | TFORF0624 | addgene full sequence | sequence record 404560 | Addgene NGS Result
TTAATGTAGTCTTATGCAATACTCTTGTAGTCTTGCAACATGGTAACGATGAGTTAGCAACATGCCTTAC
AAGGAGAGAAAAAGCACCGTGCATGCCGATTGGTGGAAGTAAGGTGGTACGATCGTGCCTTATTAGGAAG
GCAACAGACGGGTCTGACATGGATTGGACGAACCACTGAATTGCCGCATTGCAGAGATATTGTATTTAAG
TGCCTAGCTCGATACATAAACGGGTCTCTCTGGTTAGACCAGATCTGAGCCTGGGAGCTCTCTGGCTAAC
TAGGGAACCCACTGCTTAAGCCTCAATAAAGCTTGCCTTGAGTGCTTCAAGTAGTGTGTGCCCGTCTGTT
GTGTGACTCTGGTAACTAGAGATCCCTCAGACCCTTTTAGTCAGTGTGGAAAATCTCTAGCAGTGGCGCC
CGAACAGGGACTTGAAAGCGAAAGGGAAACCAGAGGAGCTCTCTCGACGCAGGACTCGGCTTGCTGAAGC
GCGCACGGCAAGAGGCGAGGGGCGGCGACTGGTGAGTACGCCAAAAATTTTGACTAGCGGAGGCTAGAAG
GAGAGAGATGGGTGCGAGAGCGTCAGTATTAAGCGGGGGAGAATTAGATCGCGATGGGAAAAAATTCGGT
TAAGGCCAGGGGGAAAGAAAAAATATAAATTAAAACATATAGTATGGGCAAGCAGGGAGCTAGAACGATT
CGCAGTTAATCCTGGCCTGTTAGAAACATCAGAAGGCTGTAGACAAATACTGGGACAGCTACAACCATCC
CTTCAGACAGGATCAGAAGAACTTAGATCATTATATAATACAGTAGCAACCCTCTATTGTGTGCATCAAA
GGATAGAGATAAAAGACACCAAGGAAGCTTTAGACAAGATAGAGGAAGAGCAAAACAAAAGTAAGACCAC
CGCACAGCAAGCGGCCGCTGATCTTCAGACCTGGAGGAGGAGATATGAGGGACAATTGGAGAAGTGAATT
ATATAAATATAAAGTAGTAAAAATTGAACCATTAGGAGTAGCACCCACCAAGGCAAAGAGAAGAGTGGTG
CAGAGAGAAAAAAGAGCAGTGGGAATAGGAGCTTTGTTCCTTGGGTTCTTGGGAGCAGCAGGAAGCACTA
TGGGCGCAGCGTCAATGACGCTGACGGTACAGGCCAGACAATTATTGTCTGGTATAGTGCAGCAGCAGAA
CAATTTGCTGAGGGCTATTGAGGCGCAACAGCATCTGTTGCAACTCACAGTCTGGGGCATCAAGCAGCTC
CAGGCAAGAATCCTGGCTGTGGAAAGATACCTAAAGGATCAACAGCTCCTGGGGATTTGGGGTTGCTCTG
GAAAACTCATTTGCACCACTGCTGTGCCTTGGAATGCTAGTTGGAGTAATAAATCTCTGGAACAGATTTG
GAATCACACGACCTGGATGGAGTGGGACAGAGAAATTAACAATTACACAAGCTTAATACACTCCTTAATT
GAAGAATCGCAAAACCAGCAAGAAAAGAATGAACAAGAATTATTGGAATTAGATAAATGGGCAAGTTTGT
GGAATTGGTTTAACATAACAAATTGGCTGTGGTATATAAAATTATTCATAATGATAGTAGGAGGCTTGGT
AGGTTTAAGAATAGTTTTTGCTGTACTTTCTATAGTGAATAGAGTTAGGCAGGGATATTCACCATTATCG
TTTCAGACCCACCTCCCAACCCCGAGGGGACCCATGCATTGCATCTCAATTAGTCAGCAACCAGGTGTGG
AAAGTCCCCAGGCTCCCCAGCAGGCAGAAGTATGCAAAGCATGCGTCTCAATTAGTCAGCAACCATAGTC
CCGCCCCTAACTCCGCCCATCCCGCCCCTAACTCCGCCCAGTTCCGCCCATTCTCCGCCCCATGGCTGAC
TAATTTTTTTTATTTATGCAGAGGCCGAGGCCGCCTCGGCCTCTGAGCTATTCCAGAAGTAGTGAGGAGG
CTTTTTTGGAGGCCTAGGCTTTTGCAAAAAGCTTTCTAGAGGTACCACCGGAGCTTACCATGACCGAGTA
CAAGCCCACGGTGCGCCTCGCCACCCGCGACGACGTCCCCAGGGCCGTACGCACCCTCGCCGCCGCGTTC
GCCGACTACCCCGCCACGCGCCACACCGTCGATCCGGACCGCCACATCGAGCGGGTCACCGAGCTGCAAG
AACTCTTCCTCACGCGCGTCGGGCTCGACATCGGCAAGGTGTGGGTCGCGGACGACGGCGCCGCCGTGGC
GGTCTGGACCACGCCGGAGAGCGTCGAAGCGGGGGCGGTGTTCGCCGAGATCGGCCCGCGCATGGCCGAG
TTGAGCGGTTCCCGGCTGGCCGCGCAGCAACAGATGGAAGGCCTCCTGGCGCCGCACCGGCCCAAGGAGC
CCGCGTGGTTCCTGGCCACCGTCGGCGTCTCGCCCGACCACCAGGGCAAGGGTCTGGGCAGCGCCGTCGT
GCTCCCCGGAGTGGAGGCGGCCGAGCGCGCCGGGGTGCCCGCCTTCCTGGAGACCTCCGCGCCCCGCAAC
CTCCCCTTCTACGAGCGGCTCGGCTTCACCGTCACCGCCGACGTCGAGGTGCCCGAAGGACCGCGCACCT
GGTGCATGACCCGCAAGCCCGGTGCCAGTTAACGAATTCTAGATCTTGAGACAAATGGCAGTATTCATCC
ACAATTTTAAAAGAAAAGGGGGGATTGGGGGGTACAGTGCAGGGGAAAGAATAGTAGACATAATAGCAAC
AGACATACAAACTAAAGAATTACAAAAACAAATTACAAAAATTCAAAATTTTCGGGTTTATTACAGGGAC
AGCAGAGATCCACTTTGGCGCCGGCTCGAGGCCTGCAGGTGCAAAGATGGATAAAGTTTTAAACAGAGAG
GAATCTTTGCAGCTAATGGACCTTCTAGGTCTTGAAAGGAGTGGGAATTGGCTCCGGTGCCCGTCAGTGG
GCAGAGCGCACATCGCCCACAGTCCCCGAGAAGTTGGGGGGAGGGGTCGGCAATTGAACCGGTGCCTAGA
GAAGGTGGCGCGGGGTAAACTGGGAAAGTGATGTCGTGTACTGGCTCCGCCTTTTTCCCGAGGGTGGGGG
AGAACCGTATATAAGTGCAGTAGTCGCCGTGAACGTTCTTTTTCGCAACGGGTTTGCCGCCAGAACACAG
GTAAGTGCCGTGTGTGGTTCCCGCGGGCCTGGCCTCTTTACGGGTTATGGCCCTTGCGTGCCTTGAATTA
CTTCCACCTGGCTGCAGTACGTGATTCTTGATCCCGAGCTTCGGGTTGGAAGTGGGTGGGAGAGTTCGAG
GCCTTGCGCTTAAGGAGCCCCTTCGCCTCGTGCTTGAGTTGAGGCCTGGCCTGGGCGCTGGGGCCGCCGC
GTGCGAATCTGGTGGCACCTTCGCGCCTGTCTCGCTGCTTTCGATAAGTCTCTAGCCATTTAAAATTTTT
GATGACCTGCTGCGACGCTTTTTTTCTGGCAAGATAGTCTTGTAAATGCGGGCCAAGATCTGCACACTGG
TATTTCGGTTTTTGGGGCCGCGGGCGGCGACGGGGCCCGTGCGTCCCAGCGCACATGTTCGGCGAGGCGG
GGCCTGCGAGCGCGGCCACCGAGAATCGGACGGGGGTAGTCTCAAGCTGGCCGGCCTGCTCTGGTGCCTG
GCCTCGCGCCGCCGTGTATCGCCCCGCCCTGGGCGGCAAGGCTGGCCCGGTCGGCACCAGTTGCGTGAGC
GGAAAGATGGCCGCTTCCCGGCCCTGCTGCAGGGAGCTCAAAATGGAGGACGCGGCGCTCGGGAGAGCGG
GCGGGTGAGTCACCCACACAAAGGAAAAGGGCCTTTCCGTCCTCAGCCGTCGCTTCATGTGACTCCACGG
AGTACCGGGCGCCGTCCAGGCACCTCGATTAGTTCTCGAGCTTTTGGAGTACGTCGTCTTTAGGTTGGGG
GGAGGGGTTTTATGCGATGGAGTTTCCCCACACTGAGTGGGTGGAGACTGAAGTTAGGCCAGCTTGGCAC
TTGATGTAATTCTCCTTGGAATTTGCCCTTTTTGAGTTTGGATCTTGGTTCATTCTCAAGCCTCAGACAG
TGGTTCAAAGTTTTTTTCTTCCATTTCAGGTGTCGTGAGGCTAGCACCGCCACCATGGGCTTTATGTTAC
CTCTCATCTTCAGGTACAGCCCACGCTTGATGGAAAAAATTCTCCAAATGGCTGAAGGTATTGATATTGG
GGAGATGCCTTCATATGATCTGGTGCTGTCCAAACCTTCCAAAGGTCAAAAACGCCACCTCTCAACATGT
GATGGTCAAAATCCTCCTAAAAAGCAAGCCGGTTCCAAATTCCATGCGAGACCTCGTTTTGAGCCTGTAC
ATTTTGTAGCTAGTAGTTCAAAAGATGAAAGACAGGAAGATCCTTATGGCCCTCAAACAAAAGAGGTAAA
TGAACAAACACATTTTGCCAGCATGCCAAGAGACATCTACCAAGATTATACTCAAGACTCTTTCAGTATA
CAAGATGGGAATTCTCAGTATTGTGATTCATCAGGATTCATTCTCACAAAAGACCAGCCTGTAACAGCCA
ACATGTATTTTGACAGTGGGAACCCTGCCCCAAGCACCACATCACAGCAGGCAAACTCTCAGTCAACTCC
TGAGCCTTCACCATCACAGACATTTCCCGAGTCTGTGGTAGCCGAGAAGCAGTATTTTATTGAAAAATTA
ACGGCGACAATCTGGAAGAACCTTTCTAATCCAGAAATGACTTCTGGATCTGATAAAATTAATTATACAT
ATATGTTAACTCGTTGTATTCAGGCGTGTAAGACAAATCCTGAGTATATATATGCTCCTTTAAAGGAAAT
TCCTCCTGCCGACATCCCCAAAAATAAAAAACTTCTAACTGATGGCTATGCTTGTGAAGTTAGATGCCAA
AATATCTACTTAACTACAGGTTATGCTGGCAGCAAGAATGGGTCCAGGGATCGAGCTACAGAGCTAGCTG
TAAAACTCTTGCAGAAACGTATTGAAGTTAGAGTTGTCCGGCGGAAATTCAAGCATACATTTGGAGAGGA
CCTCGTGGTGTGTCAGATTGGCATGTCCTCCTATGAATTTCCTCCAGCTCTGAAGCCACCAGAAGACCTG
GTGGTGCTGGGTAAAGATGCTTCCGGGCAGCCAATTTTTAATGCTTCTGCCAAACACTGGACCAATTTTG
TCATTACAGAAAATGCAAATGATGCAATTGGTATCCTTAACAATTCTGCCTCATTCAACAAGATGTCAAT
TGAATACAAATATGAGATGATGCCAAATCGCACATGGCGTTGTCGAGTGTTTTTACAAGATCACTGCTTA
GCTGAAGGTTATGGAACCAAGAAAACAAGTAAACATGCAGCTGCCGACGAGGCTTTGAAAATTCTTCAAA
AAACACAGCCCACTTATCCATCTGTCAAAAGTTCACAATGCCATACAGGCTCTTCACCCAGAGGATCTGG
AAAGAAGAAAGATATAAAGGATCTTGTAGTTTATGAGAATTCTTCAAATCCCGTGTGCACGCTGAACGAC
ACAGCTCAGTTTAACCGAATGACAGTTGAGTATGTCTATGAAAGGATGACAGGCCTCCGCTGGAAATGCA
AAGTGATTCTAGAGAGTGAAGTAATTGCAGAAGCAGTTGGGGTGAAGAAAACTGTCAAATATGAAGCTGC
TGGGGAAGCTGTGAAAACCCTCAAAAAGACCCAGCCAACTGTCATTAACAACTTGAAGAAAGGAGCTGTT
GAAGATGTGATTTCAAGAAATGAAATTCAGGGCCGCTCAGCAGAGGAGGCTTACAAACAGCAAATCAAAG
AAGATAATATTGGAAATCAGCTGCTGAGAAAGATGGGTTGGACTGGTGGTGGTTTAGGTAAATCTGGTGA
GGGCATACGGGAGCCTATCTCAGTGAAAGAGCAGCATAAGCGGGAAGGGCTTGGTCTGGATGTAGAGAGG
GTGAATAAAATTGCCAAGAGAGATATTGAACAGATCATCAGAAACTACGCCCGCTCCGAGAGCCACACAG
ATTTGACTTTCTCTAGAGAGCTGACTAATGATGAACGGAAGCAAATACATCAGATTGCCCAGAAGTATGG
TCTTAAGAGTAAGTCTCATGGGGTGGGCCATGATAGGTACCTAGTGGTAGGTAGAAAAAGACGGAAGGAA
GACCTACTAGATCAGCTCAAACAGGAAGGCCAAGTGGGCCATTACGAGCTTGTTATGCCTCAAGCAAATT
AGTAATGAACTAGTCCGTAACTTGAAAGTATTTCGATTTCTTGGCTTTATATATCTTGTGGAAAGGACGA
GGGCGTAAGTACAACATCGAATCGACGCGTTAAGTCGACAATCAACCTCTGGATTACAAAATTTGTGAAA
GATTGACTGGTATTCTTAACTATGTTGCTCCTTTTACGCTATGTGGATACGCTGCTTTAATGCCTTTGTA
TCATGCTATTGCTTCCCGTATGGCTTTCATTTTCTCCTCCTTGTATAAATCCTGGTTGCTGTCTCTTTAT
GAGGAGTTGTGGCCCGTTGTCAGGCAACGTGGCGTGGTGTGCACTGTGTTTGCTGACGCAACCCCCACTG
GTTGGGGCATTGCCACCACCTGTCAGCTCCTTTCCGGGACTTTCGCTTTCCCCCTCCCTATTGCCACGGC
GGAACTCATCGCCGCCTGCCTTGCCCGCTGCTGGACAGGGGCTCGGCTGTTGGGCACTGACAATTCCGTG
GTGTTGTCGGGGAAATCATCGTCCTTTCCTTGGCTGCTCGCCTGTGTTGCCACCTGGATTCTGCGCGGGA
CGTCCTTCTGCTACGTCCCTTCGGCCCTCAATCCAGCGGACCTTCCTTCCCGCGGCCTGCTGCCGGCTCT
GCGGCCTCTTCCGCGTCTTCGCCTTCGCCCTCAGACGAGTCGGATCTCCCTTTGGGCCGCCTCCCCGCGT
CGACTTTAAGACCAATGACTTACAAGGCAGCTGTAGATCTTAGCCACTTTTTAAAAGAAAAGGGGGGACT
GGAAGGGCTAATTCACTCCCAACGAAGACAAGATCTGCTTTTTGCTTGTACTGGGTCTCTCTGGTTAGAC
CAGATCTGAGCCTGGGAGCTCTCTGGCTAACTAGGGAACCCACTGCTTAAGCCTCAATAAAGCTTGCCTT
GAGTGCTTCAAGTAGTGTGTGCCCGTCTGTTGTGTGACTCTGGTAACTAGAGATCCCTCAGACCCTTTTA
GTCAGTGTGGAAAATCTCTAGCAGTACGTATAGTAGTTCATGTCATCTTATTATTCAGTATTTATAACTT
GCAAAGAAATGAATATCAGAGAGTGAGAGGAACTTGTTTATTGCAGCTTATAATGGTTACAAATAAAGCA
ATAGCATCACAAATTTCACAAATAAAGCATTTTTTTCACTGCATTCTAGTTGTGGTTTGTCCAAACTCAT
CAATGTATCTTATCATGTCTGGCTCTAGCTATCCCGCCCCTAACTCCGCCCATCCCGCCCCTAACTCCGC
CCAGTTCCGCCCATTCTCCGCCCCATGGCTGACTAATTTTTTTTATTTATGCAGAGGCCGAGGCCGCCTC
GGCCTCTGAGCTATTCCAGAAGTAGTGAGGAGGCTTTTTTGGAGGCCTAGGGACGTACCCAATTCGCCCT
ATAGTGAGTCGTATTACGCGCGCTCACTGGCCGTCGTTTTACAACGTCGTGACTGGGAAAACCCTGGCGT
TACCCAACTTAATCGCCTTGCAGCACATCCCCCTTTCGCCAGCTGGCGTAATAGCGAAGAGGCCCGCACC
GATCGCCCTTCCCAACAGTTGCGCAGCCTGAATGGCGAATGGG
[124 nt withheld, positions 7814-7937]
C
[91 nt withheld, positions 7939-8029]
A
[49 nt withheld, positions 8031-8079]
CCTTTGACGTTGGAGTCCACGTTCTTT
[37 nt withheld, positions 8107-8143]
ACCCTATCTCGGTCTATTCTTTTGATTTATAAGGGATTTTGCCGATTTCGGCCTATTGGTTAAAAAATGA
GCTGATTTAACAAAAATTTAACGCGAATTTTAACAAAATATTAACGCTTACAATTTAGGTGGCACTTTTC
GGGGAAATGTGCGCGGAACCCCTATTTGTTTATTTTTCTAAATACATTCAAATATGTATCCGCTCATGAG
ACAATAACCCTGATAAATGCTTCAATAATATTGAAAAAGGAAGAGTATGAGTATTCAACATTTCCGTGTC
GCCCTTATTCCCTTTTTTGCGGCATTTTGCCTTCCTGTTTTTGCTCACCCAGAAACGCTGGTGAAAGTAA
AAGATGCTGAAGATCAGTTGGGTGCACGAGTGGGTTACATCGAACTGGATCTCAACAGCGGTAAGATCCT
TGAGAGTTTTCGCCCCGAAGAACGTTTTCCAATGATGAGCACTTTTAAAGTTCTGCTATGTGGCGCGGTA
TTATCCCGTATTGACGCCGGGCAAGAGCAACTCGGTCGCCGCATACACTATTCTCAGAATGACTTGGTTG
AGTACTCACCAGTCACAGAAAAGCATCTTACGGATGGCATGACAGTAAGAGAATTATGCAGTGCTGCCAT
AACCATGAGTGATAACACTGCGGCCAACTTACTTCTGACAACGATCGGAGGACCGAAGGAGCTAACCGCT
TTTTTGCACAACATGGGGGATCATGTAACTCGCCTTGATCGTTGGGAACCGGAGCTGAATGAAGCCATAC
CAAACGACGAGCGTGACACCACGATGCCTGTAGCAATGGCAACAACGTTGCGCAAACTATTAACTGGCGA
ACTACTTACTCTAGCTTCCCGGCAACAATTAATAGACTGGATGGAGGCGGATAAAGTTGCAGGACCACTT
CTGCGCTCGGCCCTTCCGGCTGGCTGGTTTATTGCTGATAAATCTGGAGCCGGTGAGCGTGGGTCTCGCG
GTATCATTGCAGCACTGGGGCCAGATGGTAAGCCCTCCCGTATCGTAGTTATCTACACGACGGGGAGTCA
GGCAACTATGGATGAACGAAATAGACAGATCGCTGAGATAGGTGCCTCACTGATTAAGCATTGGTAACTG
TCAGACCAAGTTTACTCATATATACTTTAGATTGATTTAAAACTTCATTTTTAATTTAAAAGGATCTAGG
TGAAGATCCTTTTTGATAATCTCATGACCAAAATCCCTTAACGTGAGTTTTCGTTCCACTGAGCGTCAGA
CCCCGTAGAAAAGATCAAAGGATCTTCTTGAGATCCTTTTTTTCTGCGCGTAATCTGCTGCTTGCAAACA
AAAAAACCACCGCTACCAGCGGTGGTTTGTTTGCCGGATCAAGAGCTACCAACTCTTTTTCCGAAGGTAA
CTGGCTTCAGCAGAGCGCAGATACCAAATACTGTTCTTCTAGTGTAGCCGTAGTTAGGCCACCACTTCAA
GAACTCTGTAGCACCGCCTACATACCTCGCTCTGCTAATCCTGTTACCAGTGGCTGCTGCCAGTGGCGAT
AAGTCGTGTCTTACCGGGTTGGACTCAAGACGATAGTTACCGGATAAGGCGCAGCGGTCGGGCTGAACGG
GGGGTTCGTGCACACAGCCCAGCTTGGAGCGAACGACCTACACCGAACTGAGATACCTACAGCGTGAGCT
ATGAGAAAGCGCCACGCTTCCCGAAGGGAGAAAGGCGGACAGGTATCCGGTAAGCGGCAGGGTCGGAACA
GGAGAGCGCACGAGGGAGCTTCCAGGGGGAAACGCCTGGTATCTTTATAGTCCTGTCGGGTTTCGCCACC
TCTGACTTGAGCGTCGATTTTTGTGATGCTCGTCAGGGGGGCGGAGCCTATGGAAAAACGCCAGCAACGC
GGCCTTTTTACGGTTCCTGGCCTTTTGCTGGCCTTTTGCTCACATGTTCTTTCCTGCGTTATCCCCTGAT
TCTGTGGATAACCGTATTACCGCCTTTGAGTGAGCTGATACCGCTCGCCGCAGCCGAACGACCGAGCGCA
GCGAGTCAGTGAGCGAGGAAGCGGAAGAGCGCCCAATACGCAAACCGCCTCTCCCCGCGCGTTGGCCGAT
TCATTAATGCAGCTGGCACGACAGGTTTCCCGACTGGAAAGCGGGCAGTGAGCGCAACGCAATTAATGTG
AGTTAGCTCACTCATTAGGCACCCCAGGCTTTACACTTTATGCTTCCGGCTCGTATGTTGTGTGGAATTG
TGAGCGGATAACAATTTCACACAGGAAACAGCTATGACCATGATTACGCCAAGCGCGCAATTAACCCTCA
CTAAAGGGAACAAAAGCTGGAGCTGCAAGC
