>Addgene plasmid #143888 | TFORF0624 | depositor partial sequence | sequence record 283791 | Insert
ACCGCCACCATGGGCTTTATGTTACCTCTCATCTTCAGGTACAGCCCACGCTTGATGGAAAAAATTCTCC
AAATGGCTGAAGGTATTGATATTGGGGAGATGCCTTCATATGATCTGGTGCTGTCCAAACCTTCCAAAGG
TCAAAAACGCCACCTCTCAACATGTGATGGTCAAAATCCTCCTAAAAAGCAAGCCGGTTCCAAATTCCAT
GCGAGACCTCGTTTTGAGCCTGTACATTTTGTAGCTAGTAGTTCAAAAGATGAAAGACAGGAAGATCCTT
ATGGCCCTCAAACAAAAGAGGTAAATGAACAAACACATTTTGCCAGCATGCCAAGAGACATCTACCAAGA
TTATACTCAAGACTCTTTCAGTATACAAGATGGGAATTCTCAGTATTGTGATTCATCAGGATTCATTCTC
ACAAAAGACCAGCCTGTAACAGCCAACATGTATTTTGACAGTGGGAACCCTGCCCCAAGCACCACATCAC
AGCAGGCAAACTCTCAGTCAACTCCTGAGCCTTCACCATCACAGACATTTCCCGAGTCTGTGGTAGCCGA
GAAGCAGTATTTTATTGAAAAATTAACGGCGACAATCTGGAAGAACCTTTCTAATCCAGAAATGACTTCT
GGATCTGATAAAATTAATTATACATATATGTTAACTCGTTGTATTCAGGCGTGTAAGACAAATCCTGAGT
ATATATATGCTCCTTTAAAGGAAATTCCTCCTGCCGACATCCCCAAAAATAAAAAACTTCTAACTGATGG
CTATGCTTGTGAAGTTAGATGCCAAAATATCTACTTAACTACAGGTTATGCTGGCAGCAAGAATGGGTCC
AGGGATCGAGCTACAGAGCTAGCTGTAAAACTCTTGCAGAAACGTATTGAAGTTAGAGTTGTCCGGCGGA
AATTCAAGCATACATTTGGAGAGGACCTCGTGGTGTGTCAGATTGGCATGTCCTCCTATGAATTTCCTCC
AGCTCTGAAGCCACCAGAAGACCTGGTGGTGCTGGGTAAAGATGCTTCCGGGCAGCCAATTTTTAATGCT
TCTGCCAAACACTGGACCAATTTTGTCATTACAGAAAATGCAAATGATGCAATTGGTATCCTTAACAATT
CTGCCTCATTCAACAAGATGTCAATTGAATACAAATATGAGATGATGCCAAATCGCACATGGCGTTGTCG
AGTGTTTTTACAAGATCACTGCTTAGCTGAAGGTTATGGAACCAAGAAAACAAGTAAACATGCAGCTGCC
GACGAGGCTTTGAAAATTCTTCAAAAAACACAGCCCACTTATCCATCTGTCAAAAGTTCACAATGCCATA
CAGGCTCTTCACCCAGAGGATCTGGAAAGAAGAAAGATATAAAGGATCTTGTAGTTTATGAGAATTCTTC
AAATCCCGTGTGCACGCTGAACGACACAGCTCAGTTTAACCGAATGACAGTTGAGTATGTCTATGAAAGG
ATGACAGGCCTCCGCTGGAAATGCAAAGTGATTCTAGAGAGTGAAGTAATTGCAGAAGCAGTTGGGGTGA
AGAAAACTGTCAAATATGAAGCTGCTGGGGAAGCTGTGAAAACCCTCAAAAAGACCCAGCCAACTGTCAT
TAACAACTTGAAGAAAGGAGCTGTTGAAGATGTGATTTCAAGAAATGAAATTCAGGGCCGCTCAGCAGAG
GAGGCTTACAAACAGCAAATCAAAGAAGATAATATTGGAAATCAGCTGCTGAGAAAGATGGGTTGGACTG
GTGGTGGTTTAGGTAAATCTGGTGAGGGCATACGGGAGCCTATCTCAGTGAAAGAGCAGCATAAGCGGGA
AGGGCTTGGTCTGGATGTAGAGAGGGTGAATAAAATTGCCAAGAGAGATATTGAACAGATCATCAGAAAC
TACGCCCGCTCCGAGAGCCACACAGATTTGACTTTCTCTAGAGAGCTGACTAATGATGAACGGAAGCAAA
TACATCAGATTGCCCAGAAGTATGGTCTTAAGAGTAAGTCTCATGGGGTGGGCCATGATAGGTACCTAGT
GGTAGGTAGAAAAAGACGGAAGGAAGACCTACTAGATCAGCTCAAACAGGAAGGCCAAGTGGGCCATTAC
GAGCTTGTTATGCCTCAAGCAAATTAGTAATGAACTAGTCCGTAACTTGAAAGTATTTCGATTTCTTGGC
TTTATATATCTTGTGGAAAGGACGAGGGCGTAAGTACAACATCGAATCG
