>Addgene plasmid #143888 | TFORF0624 | depositor partial sequence | sequence record 283792 | Barcode
GGGCGTAAGTACAACATCGAATCG
